Addgene plasmid #35280: pBbA5a-RFP
Depositing lab: Jay Keasling. Depositing organization: University of California, Berkeley. Publication: BglBrick vectors and datasheets: A synthetic biology platform for gene expression. Lee TS, Krupa RA, Zhang F, Hajimorad M, Holtz WJ, Prasad N, Lee SK, Keasling JD. J Biol Eng. 2011 Sep 20;5:12. 10.1186/1754-1611-5-12 PubMed 21933410.
Backbone
  Vector backbone: pBb
  Backbone size w/o insert (bp): 3696
  Vector type: Bacterial Expression, Synthetic Biology
Growth in bacteria
  Bacterial resistance: Ampicillin, 100 μg/mL
  Growth temperature: 37°C
  Growth strain: DH5alpha
  Copy number: Low Copy
Gene/Insert
  Gene/Insert name: RFP (alt name: JBEI Part ID: JPUB_000046)
  Species: Synthetic
  Insert size (bp): 678
  Promoter: lacUV5
  Cloning method: Restriction Enzyme
  Sequencing primers: 5′ jkRFP-R (gctttggaaccgtactggaa); 3′ jkRFP-F (tggtcactacgacgctgaag)
Terms and licenses: Academic/Nonprofit Terms; Industry Terms: Not Available to Industry
Depositor comments: JBEI Part ID: JPUB_000046; Origin: p15A
How to cite: pBbA5a-RFP was a gift from Jay Keasling (Addgene plasmid # 35280 ; http://n2t.net/addgene:35280 ; RRID:Addgene_35280)
