[The description below was written by a language model from this plasmid's Addgene catalogue record and pLannotate feature annotations shown in this document.]
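Description:
pBbA5a-RFP is a bacterial expression plasmid from the BglBrick (pBb) family of synthetic-biology vectors, a modular set in which origin, promoter and resistance marker are interchangeable parts. This version combines a p15A origin of replication, a lacUV5 promoter and an ampicillin resistance cassette. The complete construct is 4,374 bp, comprising a 3,696 bp backbone and a 678 bp insert. It is maintained in E. coli at what the catalogue lists as low copy number, and p15A is compatible with ColE1-type plasmids, so it can be co-maintained with a second vector. Selection is through β-lactamase (AmpR) expressed from its own bla promoter and followed by a lambda t0 terminator. The annotation also picks up short fragments resembling a tetracycline efflux gene and an RSF origin. These are partial matches and should not be read as functional elements.

The payload is a synthetic RFP reporter, annotated as mRFP1, a monomeric DsRed derivative. It sits downstream of the lacUV5 promoter and a lac operator and is followed by tandem rrnB T1 and T7Te terminators that insulate the cassette from the rest of the plasmid. The plasmid carries its own lacI gene with its native promoter, oriented divergently from the expression cassette, so repression does not depend on the host genotype. The lac repressor binds the operator to keep RFP off until IPTG or lactose relieves repression. RFP gives a fluorescent readout for characterising the promoter/origin combination and acts as a placeholder gene. It was cloned by restriction enzymes and can presumably be exchanged for a gene of interest using the BglBrick assembly standard, although the specific flanking sites are not listed in the record.
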