Features (pLannotate 1.2.2; 14 found; start..end, strand, type, name):
     15..36      -  protein_bind   CAP binding site: CAP binding activates transcription in the presence of cAMP. E. coli catabolite activator protein
     49..1131    -  CDS            lacI: lac repressor; lacI; The lac repressor binds to the lac operator to inhibit transcription in E. coli. This inhibition can be relieved by adding lactose or isopropyl-β-D-thiogalactopyranoside (IPTG).
   1132..1209    -  promoter       lacI promoter: lacI
   1217..1496    -  CDS            TcR (fragment): tetracycline efflux protein; tet; confers resistance to tetracycline
   1520..1550    +  promoter       lac UV5 promoter: E. coli lac promoter with an "up" mutation
   1558..1574    +  protein_bind   lac operator: The lac repressor binds to the lac operator to inhibit transcription in E. coli. This inhibition can be relieved by adding lactose or isopropyl-β-D-thiogalactopyranoside (IPTG). lac repressor encoded by lacI
   1615..2292    +  CDS            mRFP1: monomeric derivative of DsRed (Campbell et al., 2002)
   2325..2396    +  terminator     rrnB T1 terminator: transcription terminator T1 from the E. coli rrnB gene
   2412..2439    +  terminator     T7Te terminator: phage T7 early transcription terminator
   2458..2513    -  rep_origin     RSF ori (fragment): Plasmids containing the RSF 1030 origin of replication can be propagated in E. coli cells that contain additional plasmids with compatible origins.
   2601..3146    -  rep_origin     p15A ori: Plasmids containing the medium-copy-number p15A origin of replication can be propagated in E. coli cells that contain a second plasmid with the ColE1 origin.
   3260..3354    -  terminator     lambda t0 terminator: transcription terminator from phage lambda
   3384..4244    -  CDS            AmpR: β-lactamase; bla; confers resistance to ampicillin, carbenicillin, and related antibiotics
   4245..4349    -  promoter       AmpR promoter: bla
>Addgene plasmid #35280 | pBbA5a-RFP | depositor full sequence | sequence record 42947 | pBbA5a-RFP sequence 4374 bps
GACGTCGGTGCCTAATGAGTGAGCTAACTTACATTAATTGCGTTGCGCTCACTGCCCGCTTTCCAGTCGG
GAAACCTGTCGTGCCAGCTGCATTAATGAATCGGCCAACGCGCGGGGAGAGGCGGTTTGCGTATTGGGCG
CCAGGGTGGTTTTTCTTTTCACCAGTGAGACGGGCAACAGCTGATTGCCCTTCACCGCCTGGCCCTGAGA
GAGTTGCAGCAAGCGGTCCACGCTGGTTTGCCCCAGCAGGCGAAAATCCTGTTTGATGGTGGTTAACGGC
GGGATATAACATGAGCTGTCTTCGGTATCGTCGTATCCCACTACCGAGATGTCCGCACCAACGCGCAGCC
CGGACTCGGTAATGGCGCGCATTGCGCCCAGCGCCATCTGATCGTTGGCAACCAGCATCGCAGTGGGAAC
GATGCCCTCATTCAGCATTTGCATGGTTTGTTGAAAACCGGACATGGCACTCCAGTCGCCTTCCCGTTCC
GCTATCGGCTGAATTTGATTGCGAGTGAGATATTTATGCCAGCCAGCCAGACGCAGACGCGCCGAGACAG
AACTTAATGGGCCCGCTAACAGCGCGATTTGCTGGTGACCCAATGCGACCAGATGCTCCACGCCCAGTCG
CGTACCGTCTTCATGGGAGAAAATAATACTGTTGATGGGTGTCTGGTCAGAGACATCAAGAAATAACGCC
GGAACATTAGTGCAGGCAGCTTCCACAGCAATGGCATCCTGGTCATCCAGCGGATAGTTAATGATCAGCC
CACTGACGCGTTGCGCGAGAAGATTGTGCACCGCCGCTTTACAGGCTTCGACGCCGCTTCGTTCTACCAT
CGACACCACCACGCTGGCACCCAGTTGATCGGCGCGAGATTTAATCGCCGCGACAATTTGCGACGGCGCG
TGCAGGGCCAGACTGGAGGTGGCAACGCCAATCAGCAACGACTGTTTGCCCGCCAGTTGTTGTGCCACGC
GGTTGGGAATGTAATTCAGCTCCGCCATCGCCGCTTCCACTTTTTCCCGCGTTTTCGCAGAAACGTGGCT
GGCCTGGTTCACCACGCGGGAAACGGTCTGATAAGAGACACCGGCATACTCTGCGACATCGTATAACGTT
ACTGGTTTCACATTCACCACCCTGAATTGACTCTCTTCCGGGCGCTATCATGCCATACCGCGAAAGGTTT
TGCGCCATTCGATGGTGTCCGGGATCTCGACGCTCTCCCTTATGCGACTCCTGCATTAGGAAGCAGCCCA
GTAGTAGGTTGAGGCCGTTGAGCACCGCCGCCGCAAGGAATGGTGCATGCAAGGAGATGGCGCCCAACAG
TCCCCCGGCCACGGGGCCTGCCACCATACCCACGCCGAAACAAGCGCTCATGAGCCCGAAGTGGCGAGCC
CGATCTTCCCCATCGGTGATGTCGGCGATATAGGCGCCAGCAACCGCACCTGTGGCGCCGGTGATGCCGG
CCACGATGCGTCCGGCGTAGAGGATCGAGATCGTTTAGGCACCCCAGGCTTTACACTTTATGCTTCCGGC
TCGTATAATGTGTGGAATTGTGAGCGGATAACAATTTCAGAATTCAAAAGATCTTTTAAGAAGGAGATAT
ACATATGGCGAGTAGCGAAGACGTTATCAAAGAGTTCATGCGTTTCAAAGTTCGTATGGAAGGTTCCGTT
AACGGTCACGAGTTCGAAATCGAAGGTGAAGGTGAAGGTCGTCCGTACGAAGGTACCCAGACCGCTAAAC
TGAAAGTTACCAAAGGTGGTCCGCTGCCGTTCGCTTGGGACATCCTGTCCCCGCAGTTCCAGTACGGTTC
CAAAGCTTACGTTAAACACCCGGCTGACATCCCGGACTACCTGAAACTGTCCTTCCCGGAAGGTTTCAAA
TGGGAACGTGTTATGAACTTCGAAGACGGTGGTGTTGTTACCGTTACCCAGGACTCCTCCCTGCAAGACG
GTGAGTTCATCTACAAAGTTAAACTGCGTGGTACCAACTTCCCGTCCGACGGTCCGGTTATGCAGAAAAA
AACCATGGGTTGGGAAGCTTCCACCGAACGTATGTACCCGGAAGACGGTGCTCTGAAAGGTGAAATCAAA
ATGCGTCTGAAACTGAAAGACGGTGGTCACTACGACGCTGAAGTTAAAACCACCTACATGGCTAAAAAAC
CGGTTCAGCTGCCGGGTGCTTACAAAACCGACATCAAACTGGACATCACCTCCCACAACGAAGACTACAC
CATCGTTGAACAGTACGAACGTGCTGAAGGTCGTCACTCCACCGGTGCTTAAGGATCCAAACTCGAGTAA
GGATCTCCAGGCATCAAATAAAACGAAAGGCTCAGTCGAAAGACTGGGCCTTTCGTTTTATCTGTTGTTT
GTCGGTGAACGCTCTCTACTAGAGTCACACTGGCTCACCTTCGGGTGGGCCTTTCTGCGTTTATACCTAG
GGATATATTCCGCTTCCTCGCTCACTGACTCGCTACGCTCGGTCGTTCGACTGCGGCGAGCGGAAATGGC
TTACGAACGGGGCGGAGATTTCCTGGAAGATGCCAGGAAGATACTTAACAGGGAAGTGAGAGGGCCGCGG
CAAAGCCGTTTTTCCATAGGCTCCGCCCCCCTGACAAGCATCACGAAATCTGACGCTCAAATCAGTGGTG
GCGAAACCCGACAGGACTATAAAGATACCAGGCGTTTCCCCCTGGCGGCTCCCTCGTGCGCTCTCCTGTT
CCTGCCTTTCGGTTTACCGGTGTCATTCCGCTGTTATGGCCGCGTTTGTCTCATTCCACGCCTGACACTC
AGTTCCGGGTAGGCAGTTCGCTCCAAGCTGGACTGTATGCACGAACCCCCCGTTCAGTCCGACCGCTGCG
CCTTATCCGGTAACTATCGTCTTGAGTCCAACCCGGAAAGACATGCAAAAGCACCACTGGCAGCAGCCAC
TGGTAATTGATTTAGAGGAGTTAGTCTTGAAGTCATGCGCCGGTTAAGGCTAAACTGAAAGGACAAGTTT
TGGTGACTGCGCTCCTCCAAGCCAGTTACCTCGGTTCAAAGAGTTGGTAGCTCAGAGAACCTTCGAAAAA
CCGCCCTGCAAGGCGGTTTTTTCGTTTTCAGAGCAAGAGATTACGCGCAGACCAAAACGATCTCAAGAAG
ATCATCTTATTAATCAGATAAAATATTTCTAGATTTCAGTGCAATTTATCTCTTCAAATGTAGCACCTGA
AGTCAGCCCCATACGATATAAGTTGTTACTAGTGCTTGGATTCTCACCAATAAAAAACGCCCGGCGGCAA
CCGAGCGTTCTGAACAAATCCAGATGGAGTTCTGAGGTCATTACTGGATCTATCAACAGGAGTCCAAGCG
AGCTCGTAAACTTGGTCTGACAGTTACCAATGCTTAATCAGTGAGGCACCTATCTCAGCGATCTGTCTAT
TTCGTTCATCCATAGTTGCCTGACTCCCCGTCGTGTAGATAACTACGATACGGGAGGGCTTACCATCTGG
CCCCAGTGCTGCAATGATACCGCGAGACCCACGCTCACCGGCTCCAGATTTATCAGCAATAAACCAGCCA
GCCGGAAGGGCCGAGCGCAGAAGTGGTCCTGCAACTTTATCCGCCTCCATCCAGTCTATTAATTGTTGCC
GGGAAGCTAGAGTAAGTAGTTCGCCAGTTAATAGTTTGCGCAACGTTGTTGCCATTGCTACAGGCATCGT
GGTGTCACGCTCGTCGTTTGGTATGGCTTCATTCAGCTCCGGTTCCCAACGATCAAGGCGAGTTACATGA
TCCCCCATGTTGTGCAAAAAAGCGGTTAGCTCCTTCGGTCCTCCGATCGTTGTCAGAAGTAAGTTGGCCG
CAGTGTTATCACTCATGGTTATGGCAGCACTGCATAATTCTCTTACTGTCATGCCATCCGTAAGATGCTT
TTCTGTGACTGGTGAGTACTCAACCAAGTCATTCTGAGAATAGTGTATGCGGCGACCGAGTTGCTCTTGC
CCGGCGTCAATACGGGATAATACCGCGCCACATAGCAGAACTTTAAAAGTGCTCATCATTGGAAAACGTT
CTTCGGGGCGAAAACTCTCAAGGATCTTACCGCTGTTGAGATCCAGTTCGATGTAACCCACTCGTGCACC
CAACTGATCTTCAGCATCTTTTACTTTCACCAGCGTTTCTGGGTGAGCAAAAACAGGAAGGCAAAATGCC
GCAAAAAAGGGAATAAGGGCGACACGGAAATGTTGAATACTCATACTCTTCCTTTTTCAATATTATTGAA
GCATTTATCAGGGTTATTGTCTCATGAGCGGATACATATTTGAATGTATTTAGAAAAATAAACAAATAGG
GGTTCCGCGCACATTTCCCCGAAAAGTGCCACCT
