>Addgene plasmid #35280 | pBbA5a-RFP | addgene partial sequence | sequence record 43527 | jkRFP-F 5'-tggtcactacgacgctgaag-3'
CAGCTGCCGGGTGCTTACAAAACCGACATCAAACTGGACATCACCTCCCACAACGAAGACTACACCATCG
TTGAACAGTACGAACGTGCTGAAGGTCGTCACTCCACCGGTGCTTAAGGATCCAAACTCGAGTAAGGATC
TCCAGGCATCAAATAAAACGAAAGGCTCAGTCGAAAGACTGGGCCTTTCGTTTTATCTGTTGTTTGTCGG
TGAACGCTCTCTACTAGAGTCACACTGGCTCACCTTCGGGTGGGCCTTTCTGCGTTTATACCTAGGGATA
TATTCCGCTTCCTCGCTCACTGACTCGCTACGCTCGGTCGTTCGACTGCGGCGAGCGGAAATGGCTTACG
AACGGGGCGGAGATTTCCTGGAAGATGCCAGGAAGATACTTAACAGGGAAGTGAGAGGGCCGCGGCAAAG
CCGTTTTTCCATAGGCTCCGCCCCCCTGACAAGCATCACGAAATCTGACGCTCAAATCAGTGGTGGCGAA
ACCCGACAGGACTATAAAGATACCAGGCGTTTCCCCCTGGCGGCTCCCTCGTGCGCTCTCCTGTTCCTGC
CTTTCGGTTTACCGGTGTCATTCCGCTGTTATGGCCGCGTTTGTCTCATTCCACGCCTGACACTCAGTTC
CGGGTAGGCAGTTCGCTCCAAGCTGGACTGTATGCACGAACCCCCCGTTCAGTCCGACCGCTGCGCCTTA
TCCGGTAACTATCGTCTTGAGTCCAACCCGGAAAGACATGCAAAAGCACCACTGGCAGCAGCCACTGGTA
ATTGATTTAGAGGAGTTAGTCTTGAAGTCATGCGCCGGTTAAGGCTAAACTGAAAGGACAAGTTTTGGTG
AC
