>Addgene plasmid #35280 | pBbA5a-RFP | addgene partial sequence | sequence record 43528 | jkRFP-R 5'-gctttggaaccgtactggaa-3'
ACGGCAGCGGACCACCTTTGGTAACTTTCAGTTTAGCGGTCTGGGTACCTTCGTACGGACGACCTTCACC
TTCACCTTCGATTTCGAACTCGTGACCGTTAACGGAACCTTCCATACGAACTTTGAAACGCATGAACTCT
TTGATAACGTCTTCGCTACTCGCCATATGTATATCTCCTTCTTAAAAGATCTTTTGAATTCTGAAATTGT
TATCCGCTCACAATTCCACACATTATACGAGCCGGAAGCATAAAGTGTAAAGCCTGGGGTGCCTAAACGA
TCTCGATCCTCTACGCCGGACGCATCGTGGCCGGCATCACCGGCGCCACAGGTGCGGTTGCTGGCGCCTA
TATCGCCGACATCACCGATGGGGAAGATCGGGCTCGCCACTTCGGGCTCATGAGCGCTTGTTTCGGCGTG
GGTATGGTGGCAGGCCCCGTGGCCGGGGGACTGTTGGGCGCCATCTCCTTGCATGCACCATTCCTTGCGG
CGGCGGTGCTCAACGGCCTCAACCTACTACTGGGCTGCTTCCTAATGCAGGAGTCGCATAAGGGAGAGCG
TCGAGATCCCGGACACCATCGAATGGCGCAAAACCTTTCGCGGTATGGCATGATAGCGCCCGGAAGAGAG
TCAATTCAGGGTGGTGAATGTGAAACCAGTAACGTTATACGATGTCGCAGAGTATGCCGGTGTCTCTTAT
CAGACCGTTTCCCGCGTGGTGAACCANGCCAGCCACGTTTCTGCGAAAACGCGGGAAAAAGTGGAAGCGG
CGATGGCGGAGCTGAATTACATTCCCAACCGCGTGGCACAACAACTGGCGGGCAAACAGTCGTTGCTGAT
TGGCGTTGCCACCTCCAGT
